Addgene plasmid #120705: pLEX-MAPKAP1.1-FHH-IRES-Puro
Purpose: Expresses MAPKAP1.1-Flag-HA-6xHIS fusion protein in mammalian cells & for virus production
Depositing lab: Paul Khavari. Depositing organization: Stanford University. Publication: The Functional Proximal Proteome of Oncogenic Ras Includes mTORC2. Kovalski JR, Bhaduri A, Zehnder AM, Neela PH, Che Y, Wozniak GG, Khavari PA. Mol Cell. 2019 Jan 4. pii: S1097-2765(18)31031-1. doi: 10.1016/j.molcel.2018.12.001. PubMed 30639242.
Backbone
  Vector backbone: pLEX
  Backbone manufacturer: Thermo Scientific
  Backbone size w/o insert (bp): 10775
  Total vector size (bp): 12291
  Vector type: Mammalian Expression, Lentiviral
  Selectable markers: Puromycin
Growth in bacteria
  Bacterial resistance: Ampicillin, 100 μg/mL
  Growth temperature: 37°C
  Growth strain: NEB Stable
  Copy number: Unknown
Gene/Insert
  Gene/Insert name: MAPKAP1 Isoform 1
  Species: H. sapiens (human)
  Insert size (bp): 1566
  Promoter: CMV
  Tag / fusion protein: Flag-HA-6xHIS (C terminal on backbone)
  Cloning method: Ligation Independent Cloning
  Sequencing primers: 5′ CACCAAAATCAACGGGACTT; 3′ ATATAGACAAACGCACACCGGCCT
Resource information
  A portion of this plasmid was derived from a plasmid made by: pMSCV mSin1.1 HA (Addgene; Cat# 12582)
Terms and licenses: Academic/Nonprofit Terms; Industry Terms: Not Available to Industry
How to cite: pLEX-MAPKAP1.1-FHH-IRES-Puro was a gift from Paul Khavari (Addgene plasmid # 120705 ; http://n2t.net/addgene:120705 ; RRID:Addgene_120705)
