[The description below was written by a language model from this plasmid's Addgene catalogue record and pLannotate feature annotations shown in this document.]
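Description:
pLEX-MAPKAP1.1-FHH-IRES-Puro is a 12.3 kb HIV-1-based lentiviral expression plasmid built on the commercial pLEX backbone. It can be transfected directly into mammalian cells or used as a transfer vector for virus production. In bacteria it is maintained through a high-copy ColE1/pUC-type origin and ampicillin resistance (AmpR); an f1 origin is also present. The viral portion contains a truncated 5' LTR, the Ψ packaging signal with a gag fragment, the Rev response element, the cPPT/CTS, and a self-inactivating ΔU3 3' LTR. Together these allow the RNA genome to be exported, packaged and integrated when packaging functions are supplied in trans, while leaving the integrated provirus without LTR promoter activity.

The payload is human MAPKAP1 isoform 1 (SIN1, a subunit of mTORC2), a 1,566 bp coding sequence driven by the CMV enhancer/promoter and fused at its C terminus to a backbone-encoded Flag-HA-6xHis tag. The annotation picks up the FLAG and HA portions as short partial matches but does not annotate the His tag. Downstream, an EMCV IRES links puromycin N-acetyltransferase to the same transcript, so puromycin selection enriches for cells expressing the tagged protein, and a WPRE enhances transcript expression. The feature table also shows an EM7-driven bleomycin/Zeocin resistance gene in reverse orientation upstream of the CMV promoter, and an SV40 promoter–hygromycin resistance cassette outside the LTRs. The catalogue lists only puromycin as the mammalian selectable marker. Part of the plasmid derives from an earlier retroviral Sin1.1-HA plasmid. The tandem tag suits detection and affinity purification of MAPKAP1, and the associated publication concerns mTORC2 in the proximal proteome of oncogenic Ras.
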