Features (pLannotate 1.2.2; 34 found; start..end, strand, type, name):
    377..634     +  LTR            5' LTR (truncated): truncated 5' long terminal repeat (LTR) from HIV-1
    681..806     +  misc_feature   HIV-1 Ψ: packaging signal of human immunodeficiency virus type 1
    790..1128    +  CDS            HIV-1 gag (fragment): gag protein from human immunodeficiency virus 1; gag
   1303..1536    +  misc_feature   RRE: The Rev response element (RRE) of HIV-1 allows for Rev-dependent mRNA export from the nucleus to the cytoplasm.
   1913..2013    +  CDS            Rev (fragment): human immunodeficiency virus 1 (HIV-1) Rev protein; rev; enhances nuclear export of unspliced and incompletely spliced viral mRNAs
   2063..2180    +  misc_feature   cPPT/CTS: central polypurine tract and central termination sequence of HIV-1
   2245..2619    -  CDS            BleoR: antibiotic-binding protein; Sh ble from Streptoalloteichus hindustanus; confers resistance to bleomycin, phleomycin, and Zeocin™
   2639..2686    -  promoter       EM7 promoter: synthetic bacterial promoter&nbsp
   2791..3094    +  enhancer       CMV enhancer: human cytomegalovirus immediate early enhancer
   3095..3298    +  promoter       CMV promoter: human cytomegalovirus (CMV) immediate early promoter
   3384..4949    +  CDS            MAPKAP1: SIN1_HUMAN - Also known as MIP1, SIN1. Experimental evidence at protein level: Swiss-Prot protein existence level 1. Subunit of mTORC2, which regulates cell growth and survival in response to hormonal signals. mTORC2 is activated by growth factors, but, in contrast to mTORC1, seems to be nutrient-insensitive. mTORC2 seems to function upstream of Rho GTPases to regulate the actin cytoskeleton, probably by activating one or more Rho-type guanine nucleotide exchange factors. mTORC2 promotes the serum-induced formation of stress-fibers or F-actin. mTORC2 plays a critical role in AKT1 'Ser-473' pho
   4954..4978    +  CDS            5xFLAG (fragment): five tandem FLAG® epitope tags
   4986..5011    +  CDS            3xHA (fragment): three tandem HA epitope tags
   5082..5654    +  misc_feature   IRES: internal ribosome entry site (IRES) of the encephalomyocarditis virus (EMCV)
   5663..6259    +  CDS            PuroR: puromycin N-acetyltransferase; pac from Streptomyces alboniger; confers resistance to puromycin
   6266..6854    +  misc_feature   WPRE: woodchuck hepatitis virus posttranscriptional regulatory element
   6871..7059    +  CDS            nef (fragment): NEF_HV1Z2 - Experimental evidence at protein level: Swiss-Prot protein existence level 1. Extracellular Nef protein targets CD4(+) T-lymphocytes for apoptosis by interacting with CXCR4 surface receptors. From Human immunodeficiency virus type 1 group M subtype D (isolate Z2/CDC-Z34) (HIV-1).
   7061..7294    +  LTR            3' LTR (ΔU3): self-inactivating 3' long terminal repeat (LTR) from HIV-1
   7401..7625    +  polyA_signal   bGH poly(A) signal: bovine growth hormone polyadenylation signal
   7629..7650    +  promoter       SV40 promoter (fragment): SV40 enhancer and early promoter
   7671..8099    +  rep_origin     f1 ori (sequence partly withheld): f1 bacteriophage origin of replication; arrow indicates direction of (+) strand synthesis
   8113..8442    +  promoter       SV40 promoter: SV40 enhancer and early promoter
   8491..9516    +  CDS            HygR: aminoglycoside phosphotransferase from E. coli; aph(4)-Ia; confers resistance to hygromycin
   9526..9651    +  CDS            ble (fragment): BLE_KLEPN - Experimental evidence at protein level: Swiss-Prot protein existence level 1. Binding protein with a strong affinity to the bleomycin family of antibiotics. Binds to CL990; an antimitotic-antibiotic compound. From Klebsiella pneumoniae.
   9646..9767    +  polyA_signal   SV40 poly(A) signal: SV40 polyadenylation signal
   9838..9860    -  protein_bind   lac operator (fragment): The lac repressor binds to the lac operator to inhibit transcription in E. coli. This inhibition can be relieved by adding lactose or isopropyl-β-D-thiogalactopyranoside (IPTG). lac repressor encoded by lacI
   9864..9894    -  promoter       lac promoter: promoter for the E. coli lac operon
   9909..9930    -  protein_bind   CAP binding site: CAP binding activates transcription in the presence of cAMP. E. coli catabolite activator protein
   9943..10035   -  CDS            lacI (fragment): lac repressor; lacI; The lac repressor binds to the lac operator to inhibit transcription in E. coli. This inhibition can be relieved by adding lactose or isopropyl-β-D-thiogalactopyranoside (IPTG).
  10218..10806   -  rep_origin     ori: high-copy-number ColE1/pMB1/pBR322/pUC origin of replication
  10977..11837   -  CDS            AmpR: β-lactamase; bla; confers resistance to ampicillin, carbenicillin, and related antibiotics
  11838..11942   -  promoter       AmpR promoter: bla
  11990..12124   +  polyA_signal   SV40 poly(A) signal: SV40 polyadenylation signal
  12291..329     +  CDS            nef (fragment) (across the origin): NEF_HV1BR - Experimental evidence at protein level: Swiss-Prot protein existence level 1. Extracellular Nef protein targets CD4(+) T-lymphocytes for apoptosis by interacting with CXCR4 surface receptors (PubMed:14990729). From Human immunodeficiency virus type 1 group M subtype B (isolate BRU/LAI) (HIV-1).
>Addgene plasmid #120705 | pLEX-MAPKAP1.1-FHH-IRES-Puro | addgene full sequence | sequence record 234157 | Addgene NGS Result
TGGAAGGGCTAATTCACTCCCAAAGAAGACAAGATATCCTTGATCTGTGGATCTACCACACACAAGGCTA
CTTCCCTGATTAGCAGAACTACACACCAGGGCCAGGGGTCAGATATCCACTGACCTTTGGATGGTGCTAC
AAGCTAGTACCAGTTGAGCCAGATAAGGTAGAAGAGGCCAATAAAGGAGAGAACACCAGCTTGTTACACC
CTGTGAGCCTGCATGGGATGGATGACCCGGAGAGAGAAGTGTTAGAGTGGAGGTTTGACAGCCGCCTAGC
ATTTCATCACGTGGCCCGAGAGCTGCATCCGGAGTACTTCAAGAACTGCTGATATCGAGCTTGCTACAAG
GGACTTTCCGCTGGGGACTTTCCAGGGAGGCGTGGCCTGGGCGGGACTGGGGAGTGGCGAGCCCTCAGAT
CCTGCATATAAGCAGCTGCTTTTTGCCTGTACTGGGTCTCTCTGGTTAGACCAGATCTGAGCCTGGGAGC
TCTCTGGCTAACTAGGGAACCCACTGCTTAAGCCTCAATAAAGCTTGCCTTGAGTGCTTCAAGTAGTGTG
TGCCCGTCTGTTGTGTGACTCTGGTAACTAGAGATCCCTCAGACCCTTTTAGTCAGTGTGGAAAATCTCT
AGCAGTGGCGCCCGAACAGGGACTTGAAAGCGAAAGGGAAACCAGAGGAGCTCTCTCGACGCAGGACTCG
GCTTGCTGAAGCGCGCACGGCAAGAGGCGAGGGGCGGCGACTGGTGAGTACGCCAAAAATTTTGACTAGC
GGAGGCTAGAAGGAGAGAGATGGGTGCGAGAGCGTCAGTATTAAGCGGGGGAGAATTAGATCGCGATGGG
AAAAAATTCGGTTAAGGCCAGGGGGAAAGAAAAAATATAAATTAAAACATATAGTATGGGCAAGCAGGGA
GCTAGAACGATTCGCAGTTAATCCTGGCCTGTTAGAAACATCAGAAGGCTGTAGACAAATACTGGGACAG
CTACAACCATCCCTTCAGACAGGATCAGAAGAACTTAGATCATTATATAATACAGTAGCAACCCTCTATT
GTGTGCATCAAAGGATAGAGATAAAAGACACCAAGGAAGCTTTAGACAAGATAGAGGAAGAGCAAAACAA
AAGTAAGACCACCGCACAGCAAGCGGCCGGCCGCTGATCTTCAGACCTGGAGGAGGAGATATGAGGGACA
ATTGGAGAAGTGAATTATATAAATATAAAGTAGTAAAAATTGAACCATTAGGAGTAGCACCCACCAAGGC
AAAGAGAAGAGTGGTGCAGAGAGAAAAAAGAGCAGTGGGAATAGGAGCTTTGTTCCTTGGGTTCTTGGGA
GCAGCAGGAAGCACTATGGGCGCAGCGTCAATGACGCTGACGGTACAGGCCAGACAATTATTGTCTGGTA
TAGTGCAGCAGCAGAACAATTTGCTGAGGGCTATTGAGGCGCAACAGCATCTGTTGCAACTCACAGTCTG
GGGCATCAAGCAGCTCCAGGCAAGAATCCTGGCTGTGGAAAGATACCTAAAGGATCAACAGCTCCTGGGG
ATTTGGGGTTGCTCTGGAAAACTCATTTGCACCACTGCTGTGCCTTGGAATGCTAGTTGGAGTAATAAAT
CTCTGGAACAGATTTGGAATCACACGACCTGGATGGAGTGGGACAGAGAAATTAACAATTACACAAGCTT
AATACACTCCTTAATTGAAGAATCGCAAAACCAGCAAGAAAAGAATGAACAAGAATTATTGGAATTAGAT
AAATGGGCAAGTTTGTGGAATTGGTTTAACATAACAAATTGGCTGTGGTATATAAAATTATTCATAATGA
TAGTAGGAGGCTTGGTAGGTTTAAGAATAGTTTTTGCTGTACTTTCTATAGTGAATAGAGTTAGGCAGGG
ATATTCACCATTATCGTTTCAGACCCACCTCCCAACCCCGAGGGGACCCGACAGGCCCGAAGGAATAGAA
GAAGAAGGTGGAGAGAGAGACAGAGACAGATCCATTCGATTAGTGAACGGATCGGCACTGCGTGCGCCAA
TTCTGCAGACAAATGGCAGTATTCATCCACAATTTTAAAAGAAAAGGGGGGATTGGGGGGTACAGTGCAG
GGGAAAGAATAGTAGACATAATAGCAACAGACATACAAACTAAAGAATTACAAAAACAAATTACAAAAAT
TCAAAATTTTCGGGTTTATTACAGGGACAGCAGAGATCCAGTTTGGTTAGTACCGGGCCCGCTCTAGTCC
GGAATCAGTCCTGCTCCTCGGCCACGAAGTGCACGCAGTTGCCGGCCGGGTCGCGCAGGGCGAACTCCCG
CCCCCACGGCTGCTCGCCGATCTCGGTCATGGCCGGCCCGGAGGCGTCCCGGAAGTTCGTGGACACGACC
TCCGACCACTCGGCGTACAGCTCGTCCAGGCCGCGCACCCACACCCAGGCCAGGGTGTTGTCCGGCACCA
CCTGGTCCTGGACCGCGCTGATGAACAGGGTCACGTCGTCCCGGACCACACCGGCGAAGTCGTCCTCCAC
GAAGTCCCGGGAGAACCCGAGCCGGTCGGTCCAGAACTCGACCGCTCCGGCGACGTCGCGCGCGGTGAGC
ACCGGAACGGCACTGGTCAACTTGGCCATGGTGGCCCTCCTATAGTGAGTCGTATTATACTATGCCGATA
TACTATGCCGATGATTAATTGTCAACACGTGCTGCAGGTCCGAGGTTCTAGACGTATTACCGCCATGCAT
TAGTTATTAATAGTAATCAATTACGGGGTCATTAGTTCATAGCCCATATATGGAGTTCCGCGTTACATAA
CTTACGGTAAATGGCCCGCCTGGCTGACCGCCCAACGACCCCCGCCCATTGACGTCAATAATGACGTATG
TTCCCATAGTAACGCCAATAGGGACTTTCCATTGACGTCAATGGGTGGAGTATTTACGGTAAACTGCCCA
CTTGGCAGTACATCAAGTGTATCATATGCCAAGTACGCCCCCTATTGACGTCAATGACGGTAAATGGCCC
GCCTGGCATTATGCCCAGTACATGACCTTATGGGACTTTCCTACTTGGCAGTACATCTACGTATTAGTCA
TCGCTATTACCATGGTGATGCGGTTTTGGCAGTACATCAATGGGCGTGGATAGCGGTTTGACTCACGGGG
ATTTCCAAGTCTCCACCCCATTGACGTCAATGGGAGTTTGTTTTGGCACCAAAATCAACGGGACTTTCCA
AAATGTCGTAACAACTCCGCCCCATTGACGCAAATGGGCGGTAGGCGTGTACGGTGGGAGGTCTATATAA
GCAGAGCTCGTTTAGTGAACCGTCAGATCGCCTGGAGACGCCATCCACGCTGTTTTGACCTCCATAGAAG
ACACCGACTCTACTAGAGGATCCATGGCCTTCTTGGACAATCCAACTATCATTCTAGCTCATATTCGACA
GTCACATGTGACCAGTGATGACACGGGAATGTGTGAGATGGTTCTCATTGATCATGATGTTGACCTAGAG
AAGATTCATCCTCCTTCAATGCCTGGAGACAGTGGGTCAGAAATTCAGGGAAGCAATGGTGAGACTCAGG
GCTATGTATATGCCCAGTCAGTCGATATTACCTCAAGTTGGGACTTTGGTATTAGAAGACGCTCAAACAC
AGCTCAAAGATTAGAACGACTCCGAAAAGAGAGACAAAACCAGATCAAATGCAAAAATATTCAGTGGAAA
GAAAGAAATTCTAAGCAATCAGCCCAGGAGTTAAAGTCACTGTTTGAAAAAAAATCTCTCAAAGAGAAGC
CTCCAATTTCTGGGAAGCAGTCGATATTATCTGTACGCCTAGAACAGTGCCCTCTGCAGCTGAATAACCC
TTTTAACGAGTATTCCAAATTTGATGGCAAGGGTCATGTAGGTACAACAGCAACCAAGAAGATCGATGTC
TACCTCCCTCTGCACTCGAGCCAGGACAGACTGCTGCCAATGACCGTGGTGACAATGGCCAGCGCCAGGG
TGCAGGACCTGATCGGGCTCATCTGCTGGCAGTATACAAGCGAAGGACGGGAGCCGAAGCTCAATGACAA
TGTCAGTGCCTACTGCCTGCATATTGCTGAGGATGATGGGGAGGTGGACACCGATTTCCCCCCGCTGGAT
TCCAATGAGCCCATTCATAAGTTTGGCTTCAGTACTTTGGCCCTGGTTGAAAAGTACTCATCTCCTGGTC
TGACATCCAAAGAGTCACTCTTTGTTCGAATAAATGCTGCTCATGGATTCTCCCTTATTCAGGTGGACAA
CACAAAGGTTACCATGAAGGAAATCTTACTGAAGGCAGTGAAGCGAAGAAAAGGATCCCAGAAAGTTTCA
GGCCCTCAGTACCGCCTGGAGAAGCAGAGCGAGCCCAATGTCGCCGTTGACCTGGACAGCACTTTGGAGA
GCCAGAGCGCATGGGAGTTCTGCCTGGTCCGCGAGAACAGTTCAAGGGCAGACGGGGTTTTTGAGGAGGA
TTCGCAAATTGACATAGCCACAGTACAGGATATGCTTAGCAGCCACCATTACAAGTCATTCAAAGTCAGC
ATGATCCACAGACTGCGATTCACAACCGACGTACAGCTAGGTATCTCTGGAGACAAAGTAGAGATAGACC
CTGTTACGAATCAGAAAGCCAGCACTAAGTTTTGGATTAAGCAGAAACCCATCTCAATCGATTCCGACCT
GCTCTGTGCCTGTGACCTTGCTGAAGAGAAAAGCCCCAGTCACGCAATATTTAAACTCACGTATCTAAGC
AATCACGACTATAAACACCTCTACTTTGAATCGGACGCTGCTACCGTCAATGAAATTGTGCTCAAGGTTA
ACTACATCCTGGAATCGCGAGCTAGCACTGCCCGGGCTGACTACTTTGCTCAAAAACAAAGAAAACTGAA
CAGACGTACGAGCTTCAGCTTCCAGAAGGAGAAGAAATCCGGGCAGCAGCTCGAGGATTATAAAGATGAC
GACGATAAAGCAGGTTACCCATACGATGTGCCTGACTATGCTGCAGGTTCACATCATCACCACCATCATT
GAGTCGAGTCTAGAGGGCCCGACGCGTCTGGCCACCGGTCGCCCCTCTCCCTCCCCCCCCCCTAACGTTA
CTGGCCGAAGCCGCTTGGAATAAGGCCGGTGTGCGTTTGTCTATATGTTATTTTCCACCATATTGCCGTC
TTTTGGCAATGTGAGGGCCCGGAAACCTGGCCCTGTCTTCTTGACGAGCATTCCTAGGGGTCTTTCCCCT
CTCGCCAAAGGAATGCAAGGTCTGTTGAATGTCGTGAAGGAAGCAGTTCCTCTGGAAGCTTCTTGAAGAC
AAACAACGTCTGTAGCGACCCTTTGCAGGCAGCGGAACCCCCCACCTGGCGACAGGTGCCTCTGCGGCCA
AAAGCCACGTGTATAAGATACACCTGCAAAGGCGGCACAACCCCAGTGCCACGTTGTGAGTTGGATAGTT
GTGGAAAGAGTCAAATGGCTCTCCTCAAGCGTATTCAACAAGGGGCTGAAGGATGCCCAGAAGGTACCCC
ATTGTATGGGATCTGATCTGGGGCCTCGGTGCACATGCTTTACATGTGTTTAGTCGAGGTTAAAAAAACG
TCTAGGCCCCCCGAACCACGGGGACGTGGTTTTCCTTTGAAAAACACGATAATACCATGGCCACCGAGTA
CAAGCCCACGGTGCGCCTCGCCACCCGCGACGACGTCCCCCGGGCCGTACGCACCCTCGCCGCCGCGTTC
GCCGACTACCCCGCCACGCGCCACACCGTCGACCCGGACCGCCACATCGAGCGGGTCACCGAGCTGCAAG
AACTCTTCCTCACGCGCGTCGGGCTCGACATCGGCAAGGTGTGGGTCGCGGACGACGGCGCCGCGGTGGC
GGTCTGGACCACGCCGGAGAGCGTCGAAGCGGGGGCGGTGTTCGCCGAGATCGGCTCGCGCATGGCCGAG
TTGAGCGGTTCCCGGCTGGCCGCGCAGCAACAGATGGAAGGCCTCCTGGCGCCGCACCGGCCCAAGGAGC
CCGCGTGGTTCCTGGCCACCGTCGGCGTCTCGCCCGACCACCAGGGCAAGGGTCTGGGCAGCGCCGTCGT
GCTCCCCGGAGTGGAGGCGGCCGAGCGCGCTGGGGTGCCCGCCTTCCTGGAGACCTCCGCGCCCCGCAAC
CTCCCCTTCTACGAGCGGCTCGGCTTCACCGTCACCGCCGACGTCGAGGTGCCCGAAGGACCGCGCACCT
GGTGCATGACCCGCAAGCCCGGTGCCTGAGTTAACAATCAACCTCTGGATTACAAAATTTGTGAAAGATT
GACTGGTATTCTTAACTATGTTGCTCCTTTTACGCTATGTGGATACGCTGCTTTAATGCCTTTGTATCAT
GCTATTGCTTCCCGTATGGCTTTCATTTTCTCCTCCTTGTATAAATCCTGGTTGCTGTCTCTTTATGAGG
AGTTGTGGCCCGTTGTCAGGCAACGTGGCGTGGTGTGCACTGTGTTTGCTGACGCAACCCCCACTGGTTG
GGGCATTGCCACCACCTGTCAGCTCCTTTCCGGGACTTTCGCTTTCCCCCTCCCTATTGCCACGGCGGAA
CTCATCGCCGCCTGCCTTGCCCGCTGCTGGACAGGGGCTCGGCTGTTGGGCACTGACAATTCCGTGGTGT
TGTCGGGGAAGCTGACGTCCTTTCCATGGCTGCTCGCCTGTGTTGCCACCTGGATTCTGCGCGGGACGTC
CTTCTGCTACGTCCCTTCGGCCCTCAATCCAGCGGACCTTCCTTCCCGCGGCCTGCTGCCGGCTCTGCGG
CCTCTTCCGCGTCTTCGCCTTCGCCCTCAGACGAGTCGGATCTCCCTTTGGGCCGCCTCCCCGCCTGGAA
TTAATTCTGCAGTCGAGACCTAGAAAAACATGGAGCAATCACAAGTAGCAATACAGCAGCTACCAATGCT
GATTGTGCCTGGCTAGAAGCACAAGAGGAGGAGGAGGTGGGTTTTCCAGTCACACCTCAGGTACCTTTAA
GACCAATGACTTACAAGGCAGCTGTAGATCTTAGCCACTTTTTAAAAGAAAAGAGGGGACTGGAAGGGCT
AATTCACTCCCAACGAAGACAAGATCTGCTTTTTGCTTGTACTGGGTCTCTCTGGTTAGACCAGATCTGA
GCCTGGGAGCTCTCTGGCTAACTAGGGAACCCACTGCTTAAGCCTCAATAAAGCTTGCCTTGAGTGCTTC
AAGTAGTGTGTGCCCGTCTGTTGTGTGACTCTGGTAACTAGAGATCCCTCAGACCCTTTTAGTCAGTGTG
GAAAATCTCTAGCAGTAGTAGTTCATGTCATCTTATTATTCAGTATTTATAACTTGCAAAGAAATGAATA
TCAGAGAGTGAGAGGCCTTGACATTGTTTAAACCCGCTGATCAGCCTCGACTGTGCCTTCTAGTTGCCAG
CCATCTGTTGTTTGCCCCTCCCCCGTGCCTTCCTTGACCCTGGAAGGTGCCACTCCCACTGTCCTTTCCT
AATAAAATGAGGAAATTGCATCGCATTGTCTGAGTAGGTGTCATTCTATTCTGGGGGGTGGGGTGGGGCA
GGACAGCAAGGGGGAGGATTGGGAAGACAATAGCAGGCATGCTGGGGATGCGGTGGGCTCTATGGCTTCT
GAGGCGGAAAGAACCAGCTGGGGCTCTAGGGGGTATCCCC
[124 nt withheld, positions 7671-7794]
C
[91 nt withheld, positions 7796-7886]
A
[49 nt withheld, positions 7888-7936]
CCTTTGACGTTGGAGTCCACGTTCTTT
[37 nt withheld, positions 7964-8000]
ACCCTATCTCGGTCTATTCTTTTGATTTATAAGGGATTTTGCCGATTTCGGCCTATTGGTTAAAAAATGA
GCTGATTTAACAAAAATTTAACGCGAATTAATTCTGTGGAATGTGTGTCAGTTAGGGTGTGGAAAGTCCC
CAGGCTCCCCAGCAGGCAGAAGTATGCAAAGCATGCATCTCAATTAGTCAGCAACCAGGTGTGGAAAGTC
CCCAGGCTCCCCAGCAGGCAGAAGTATGCAAAGCATGCATCTCAATTAGTCAGCAACCATAGTCCCGCCC
CTAACTCCGCCCATCCCGCCCCTAACTCCGCCCAGTTCCGCCCATTCTCCGCCCCATGGCTGACTAATTT
TTTTTATTTATGCAGAGGCCGAGGCCGCCTCTGCCTCTGAGCTATTCCAGAAGTAGTGAGGAGGCTTTTT
TGGAGGCCTAGGCTTTTGCAAAAAGCTCCCGGGAGCTTGTATATCCATTTTCGGATCTGATCAGCACGTG
ATGAAAAAGCCTGAACTCACCGCGACGTCTGTCGAGAAGTTTCTGATCGAAAAGTTCGACAGCGTCTCCG
ACCTGATGCAGCTCTCGGAGGGCGAAGAATCTCGTGCTTTCAGCTTCGATGTAGGAGGGCGTGGATATGT
CCTGCGGGTAAATAGCTGCGCCGATGGTTTCTACAAAGATCGTTATGTTTATCGGCACTTTGCATCGGCC
GCGCTCCCGATTCCGGAAGTGCTTGACATTGGGGAATTCAGCGAGAGCCTGACCTATTGCATCTCCCGCC
GTGCACAGGGTGTCACGTTGCAAGACCTGCCTGAAACCGAACTGCCCGCTGTTCTGCAGCCGGTCGCGGA
GGCCATGGATGCGATCGCTGCGGCCGATCTTAGCCAGACGAGCGGGTTCGGCCCATTCGGACCGCAAGGA
ATCGGTCAATACACTACATGGCGTGATTTCATATGCGCGATTGCTGATCCCCATGTGTATCACTGGCAAA
CTGTGATGGACGACACCGTCAGTGCGTCCGTCGCGCAGGCTCTCGATGAGCTGATGCTTTGGGCCGAGGA
CTGCCCCGAAGTCCGGCACCTCGTGCACGCGGATTTCGGCTCCAACAATGTCCTGACGGACAATGGCCGC
ATAACAGCGGTCATTGACTGGAGCGAGGCGATGTTCGGGGATTCCCAATACGAGGTCGCCAACATCTTCT
TCTGGAGGCCGTGGTTGGCTTGTATGGAGCAGCAGACGCGCTACTTCGAGCGGAGGCATCCGGAGCTTGC
AGGATCGCCGCGGCTCCGGGCGTATATGCTCCGCATTGGTCTTGACCAACTCTATCAGAGCTTGGTTGAC
GGCAATTTCGATGATGCAGCTTGGGCGCAGGGTCGATGCGACGCAATCGTCCGATCCGGAGCCGGGACTG
TCGGGCGTACACAAATCGCCCGCAGAAGCGCGGCCGTCTGGACCGATGGCTGTGTAGAAGTACTCGCCGA
TAGTGGAAACCGACGCCCCAGCACTCGTCCGAGGGCAAAGGAATAGCACGTGCTACGAGATTTCGATTCC
ACCGCCGCCTTCTATGAAAGGTTGGGCTTCGGAATCGTTTTCCGGGACGCCGGCTGGATGATCCTCCAGC
GCGGGGATCTCATGCTGGAGTTCTTCGCCCACCCCAACTTGTTTATTGCAGCTTATAATGGTTACAAATA
AAGCAATAGCATCACAAATTTCACAAATAAAGCATTTTTTTCACTGCATTCTAGTTGTGGTTTGTCCAAA
CTCATCAATGTATCTTATCATGTCTGTATACCGTCGACCTCTAGCTAGAGCTTGGCGTAATCATGGTCAT
AGCTGTTTCCTGTGTGAAATTGTTATCCGCTCACAATTCCACACAACATACGAGCCGGAAGCATAAAGTG
TAAAGCCTGGGGTGCCTAATGAGTGAGCTAACTCACATTAATTGCGTTGCGCTCACTGCCCGCTTTCCAG
TCGGGAAACCTGTCGTGCCAGCTGCATTAATGAATCGGCCAACGCGCGGGGAGAGGCGGTTTGCGTATTG
GGCGCTCTTCCGCTTCCTCGCTCACTGACTCGCTGCGCTCGGTCGTTCGGCTGCGGCGAGCGGTATCAGC
TCACTCAAAGGCGGTAATACGGTTATCCACAGAATCAGGGGATAACGCAGGAAAGAACATGTGAGCAAAA
GGCCAGCAAAAGGCCAGGAACCGTAAAAAGGCCGCGTTGCTGGCGTTTTTCCATAGGCTCCGCCCCCCTG
ACGAGCATCACAAAAATCGACGCTCAAGTCAGAGGTGGCGAAACCCGACAGGACTATAAAGATACCAGGC
GTTTCCCCCTGGAAGCTCCCTCGTGCGCTCTCCTGTTCCGACCCTGCCGCTTACCGGATACCTGTCCGCC
TTTCTCCCTTCGGGAAGCGTGGCGCTTTCTCATAGCTCACGCTGTAGGTATCTCAGTTCGGTGTAGGTCG
TTCGCTCCAAGCTGGGCTGTGTGCACGAACCCCCCGTTCAGCCCGACCGCTGCGCCTTATCCGGTAACTA
TCGTCTTGAGTCCAACCCGGTAAGACACGACTTATCGCCACTGGCAGCAGCCACTGGTAACAGGATTAGC
AGAGCGAGGTATGTAGGCGGTGCTACAGAGTTCTTGAAGTGGTGGCCTAACTACGGCTACACTAGAAGAA
CAGTATTTGGTATCTGCGCTCTGCTGAAGCCAGTTACCTTCGGAAAAAGAGTTGGTAGCTCTTGATCCGG
CAAACAAACCACCGCTGGTAGCGGTGGTTTTTTTGTTTGCAAGCAGCAGATTACGCGCAGAAAAAAAGGA
TCTCAAGAAGATCCTTTGATCTTTTCTACGGGGTCTGACGCTCAGTGGAACGAAAACTCACGTTAAGGGA
TTTTGGTCATGAGATTATCAAAAAGGATCTTCACCTAGATCCTTTTAAATTAAAAATGAAGTTTTAAATC
AATCTAAAGTATATATGAGTAAACTTGGTCTGACAGTTACCAATGCTTAATCAGTGAGGCACCTATCTCA
GCGATCTGTCTATTTCGTTCATCCATAGTTGCCTGACTCCCCGTCGTGTAGATAACTACGATACGGGAGG
GCTTACCATCTGGCCCCAGTGCTGCAATGATACCGCGAGACCCACGCTCACCGGCTCCAGATTTATCAGC
AATAAACCAGCCAGCCGGAAGGGCCGAGCGCAGAAGTGGTCCTGCAACTTTATCCGCCTCCATCCAGTCT
ATTAATTGTTGCCGGGAAGCTAGAGTAAGTAGTTCGCCAGTTAATAGTTTGCGCAACGTTGTTGCCATTG
CTACAGGCATCGTGGTGTCACGCTCGTCGTTTGGTATGGCTTCATTCAGCTCCGGTTCCCAACGATCAAG
GCGAGTTACATGATCCCCCATGTTGTGCAAAAAAGCGGTTAGCTCCTTCGGTCCTCCGATCGTTGTCAGA
AGTAAGTTGGCCGCAGTGTTATCACTCATGGTTATGGCAGCACTGCATAATTCTCTTACTGTCATGCCAT
CCGTAAGATGCTTTTCTGTGACTGGTGAGTACTCAACCAAGTCATTCTGAGAATAGTGTATGCGGCGACC
GAGTTGCTCTTGCCCGGCGTCAATACGGGATAATACCGCGCCACATAGCAGAACTTTAAAAGTGCTCATC
ATTGGAAAACGTTCTTCGGGGCGAAAACTCTCAAGGATCTTACCGCTGTTGAGATCCAGTTCGATGTAAC
CCACTCGTGCACCCAACTGATCTTCAGCATCTTTTACTTTCACCAGCGTTTCTGGGTGAGCAAAAACAGG
AAGGCAAAATGCCGCAAAAAAGGGAATAAGGGCGACACGGAAATGTTGAATACTCATACTCTTCCTTTTT
CAATATTATTGAAGCATTTATCAGGGTTATTGTCTCATGAGCGGATACATATTTGAATGTATTTAGAAAA
ATAAACAAATAGGGGTTCCGCGCACATTTCCCCGAAAAGTGCCACCTGACGTCGACGGATCGGGAGATCA
ACTTGTTTATTGCAGCTTATAATGGTTACAAATAAAGCAATAGCATCACAAATTTCACAAATAAAGCATT
TTTTTCACTGCATTCTAGTTGTGGTTTGTCCAAACTCATCAATGTATCTTATCATGTCTGGATCAACTGG
ATAACTCAAGCTAACCAAAATCATCCCAAACTTCCCACCCCATACCCTATTACCACTGCCAATTACCTGT
GGTTTCATTTACTCTAAACCTGTGATTCCTCTGAATTATTTTCATTTTAAAGAAATTGTATTTGTTAAAT
ATGTACTACAAACTTAGTAGT
