>Addgene plasmid #120705 | pLEX-MAPKAP1.1-FHH-IRES-Puro | depositor partial sequence | sequence record 229258 | pLEX Forward
TGGGCGGTAGGCGTGTACGGTGGGAGGTCTATATAAGCAGAGCTCGTTTAGTGAACCGTCAGATCGCCTG
GAGACGCCATCCACGCTGTTTTGACCTCCATAGAAGACACCGACTCTACTAGAGGATCCATGGCCTTCTT
GGACAATCCAACTATCATTCTAGCTCATATTCGACAGTCACATGTGACCAGTGATGACACGGGAATGTGT
GAGATGGTTCTCATTGATCATGATGTTGACCTAGAGAAGATTCATCCTCCTTCAATGCCTGGAGACAGTG
GGTCAGAAATTCAGGGAAGCAATGGTGAGACTCAGGGCTATGTATATGCCCAGTCAGTCGATATTACCTC
AAGTTGGGACTTTGGTATTAGAAGACGCTCAAACACAGCTCAAAGATTAGAACGACTCCGAAAAGAGAGA
CAAAACCAGATCAAATGCAAAAATATTCAGTGGAAAGAAAGAAATTCTAAGCAATCAGCCCAGGAGTTAA
AGTCACTGTTTGAAAAAAAATCTCTCAAAGAGAAGCCTCCAATTTCTGGGAAGCAGTCGATATTATCTGT
ACGCCTAGAACAGTGCCCTCTGCAGCTGAATAACCCTTTTAACGAGTATTCCAAATTTGATGGCAAGGGT
CATGTAGGTACAACAGCAACCAAGAAGATCGATGTCTACCTCCCTCTGCACTCGAGCCAGGACAGACTGC
TGCCAATGACCGTGGTGACAATGGCCAGCGCCAGGGTGCAGGACCTGATCGGGCTCATCTGCTGGCAGTA
TACAAGCGAAGGACGGGAGCCGAAGCTCAATGACAATGTCAGTGCCTACTGCCTGCATATTGCTGAGGAT
GATGGGGAGGTGGACACCGATTTCCCCCCGCTGGATTCCAATGAGCCC
