>Addgene plasmid #120705 | pLEX-MAPKAP1.1-FHH-IRES-Puro | depositor partial sequence | sequence record 229259 | pLEX Reverse
AAATCTTACTGAAGGCAGTGAAGCGAAGAAAAGGATCCCAGAAAGTTTCAGGCCCTCAGTACCGCCTGGA
GAAGCAGAGCGAGCCCAATGTCGCCGTTGACCTGGACAGCACTTTGGAGAGCCAGAGCGCATGGGAGTTC
TGCCTGGTCCGCGAGAACAGTTCAAGGGCAGACGGGGTTTTTGAGGAGGATTCGCAAATTGACATAGCCA
CAGTACAGGATATGCTTAGCAGCCACCATTACAAGTCATTCAAAGTCAGCATGATCCACAGACTGCGATT
CACAACCGACGTACAGCTAGGTATCTCTGGAGACAAAGTAGAGATAGACCCTGTTACGAATCAGAAAGCC
AGCACTAAGTTTTGGATTAAGCAGAAACCCATCTCAATCGATTCCGACCTGCTCTGTGCCTGTGACCTTG
CTGAAGAGAAAAGCCCCAGTCACGCAATATTTAAACTCACGTATCTAAGCAATCACGACTATAAACACCT
CTACTTTGAATCGGACGCTGCTACCGTCAATGAAATTGTGCTCAAGGTTAACTACATCCTGGAATCGCGA
GCTAGCACTGCCCGGGCTGACTACTTTGCTCAAAAACAAAGAAAACTGAACAGACGTACGAGCTTCAGCT
TCCAGAAGGAGAAGAAATCCGGGCAGCAGCTCGAGGATTATAAAGATGACGACGATAAAGCAGGTTACCC
ATACGATGTGCCTGACTATGCTGCAGGTTCACATCATCACCACCATCATTGAGTCGAGTCTAGAGGGCCC
GACGCGTCTGGCCACCG
